Addgene plasmid #114732: AKARet-PSD
Purpose: PSD-targeted AKARet
Depositing lab: Ryohei Yasuda. Publication: Imaging ERK and PKA Activation in Single Dendritic Spines during Structural Plasticity. Tang S, Yasuda R. Neuron. 2017 Mar 22;93(6):1315-1324.e3. doi: 10.1016/j.neuron.2017.02.032. Epub 2017 Mar 9. PubMed 28285819.
Backbone
  Vector backbone: pCI
  Vector type: Mammalian Expression
Growth in bacteria
  Bacterial resistance: Ampicillin, 100 μg/mL
  Growth temperature: 37°C
  Growth strain: DH5alpha
  Copy number: High Copy
Gene/Insert
  Gene/Insert name: PSD-targeted AKARet
  Insert size (bp): 3300
  Promoter: CMV
  Tag / fusion protein: N-terminus of PSD-95 (N terminal on insert); EGFP (C terminal on insert)
  Cloning method: Restriction Enzyme; 5′ cloning site KasI (unknown if destroyed); 3′ cloning site NotI (unknown if destroyed)
  Sequencing primers: 5′ CMV Forward; 3′ CCCTGAACCTGAAACATAAAATG
Resource information
  A portion of this plasmid was derived from a plasmid made by: Our lab (EKAR), Michiyuki Matsuda (AKAR3EV)
Terms and licenses: Academic/Nonprofit Terms; Industry Terms: Not Available to Industry
How to cite: AKARet-PSD was a gift from Ryohei Yasuda (Addgene plasmid # 114732 ; http://n2t.net/addgene:114732 ; RRID:Addgene_114732)
