[The description below was written by a language model from this plasmid's Addgene catalogue record and pLannotate feature annotations shown in this document.]
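Description:
AKARet-PSD is a mammalian expression plasmid built on the pCI backbone that encodes a postsynaptic density-targeted version of AKARet, a genetically encoded reporter of protein kinase A (PKA) activity. It is propagated in E. coli as a high-copy plasmid through a ColE1/pUC-type origin and selected with ampicillin via the β-lactamase gene. An f1 origin is also present, along with small remnants of lacZα, bom and rop that are typical backbone leftovers.

Expression is driven by the human CMV immediate-early enhancer and promoter, followed by the pCI chimeric β-globin/immunoglobulin intron, which generally improves transcript processing, and a T7 promoter just upstream of the coding region. The roughly 3.3 kb insert begins with an N-terminal fragment of PSD-95 (DLG4), the postsynaptic scaffold protein, which serves to localize the sensor to the postsynaptic density of excitatory synapses. This is followed by a YFP-family coding sequence annotated as Citrine, then a fragment of yeast RAD53, which in sensors of this type supplies the FHA phosphopeptide-binding domain. An unannotated stretch comes next; it presumably holds the linker and PKA substrate sequence, though the record does not state this. EGFP sits at the C terminus, and an SV40 polyadenylation signal terminates the transcript. In this architecture, phosphorylation of the substrate promotes its binding to the FHA domain and changes energy transfer between the two fluorescent proteins.

The record notes that parts were derived from an EKAR sensor and from AKAR3EV. The associated work concerns imaging ERK and PKA activation in single dendritic spines during structural plasticity, so the construct is suited to monitoring PKA signalling locally at the postsynaptic density in transfected neurons.
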