Features (pLannotate 1.2.2; 19 found; start..end, strand, type, name):
    140..517     +  enhancer       CMV enhancer: human cytomegalovirus immediate early enhancer
    519..718     +  promoter       CMV promoter: human cytomegalovirus (CMV) immediate early promoter
    857..989     +  intron         chimeric intron: chimera between introns from human β-globin and immunoglobulin heavy chain genes
   1034..1052    +  promoter       T7 promoter: promoter for bacteriophage T7 RNA polymerase
   1064..1990    +  CDS            DLG4 (fragment): DLG4_HUMAN - Also known as PSD95. Experimental evidence at protein level: Swiss-Prot protein existence level 1. Postsynaptic scaffolding protein that plays a critical role in synaptogenesis and synaptic plasticity by providing a platform for the postsynaptic clustering of crucial synaptic proteins. Interacts with the cytoplasmic tail of NMDA receptor subunits and shaker-type potassium channels. Required for synaptic plasticity associated with NMDA receptor signaling. Overexpression or depletion of DLG4 changes the ratio of excitatory to inhibitory synapses in hippocampal neurons. May reduce th
   1991..2065    +  CDS            DLG4 (fragment): DLG4_HUMAN - Also known as PSD95. Experimental evidence at protein level: Swiss-Prot protein existence level 1. Postsynaptic scaffolding protein that plays a critical role in synaptogenesis and synaptic plasticity by providing a platform for the postsynaptic clustering of crucial synaptic proteins. Interacts with the cytoplasmic tail of NMDA receptor subunits and shaker-type potassium channels. Required for synaptic plasticity associated with NMDA receptor signaling. Overexpression or depletion of DLG4 changes the ratio of excitatory to inhibitory synapses in hippocampal neurons. May reduce th
   2067..2103    +  misc_feature   MCS (fragment): multiple cloning site
   2135..2851    +  CDS            Citrine: enhanced variant of YFP (Heikal et al., 2001) mammalian codon-optimized
   2852..3280    +  CDS            RAD53 (fragment): RAD53_YEAST - Also known as MEC2, SAD1, SPK1. Experimental evidence at protein level: Swiss-Prot protein existence level 1. Controls S-phase checkpoint as well as G1 and G2 DNA damage checkpoints. Phosphorylates proteins on serine, threonine, and tyrosine. Prevents entry into anaphase and mitotic exit after DNA damage via regulation of the Polo kinase CDC5. Seems to be involved in the phosphorylation of RPH1. From Saccharomyces cerevisiae (strain ATCC 204508 / S288c) (Baker's yeast).
   3659..4378    +  CDS            EGFP: the original enhanced GFP (Yang et al., 1996) mammalian codon-optimized
   4402..4523    -  polyA_signal   SV40 poly(A) signal: SV40 polyadenylation signal
   4546..4614    -  CDS            large T antigen (fragment): large T antigen from SV40 (simian virus 40)
   4633..4700    +  CDS            lacZα (fragment): LacZα fragment of β-galactosidase; lacZ fragment
   4704..5132    +  rep_origin     f1 ori (sequence partly withheld): f1 bacteriophage origin of replication; arrow indicates direction of (+) strand synthesis
   5160..5259    -  misc_feature   bom (fragment): basis of mobility region from pBR322
   5361..5396    -  CDS            rop (fragment): Rop protein, which maintains plasmids at low copy number; rop
   5491..5595    +  promoter       AmpR promoter: bla
   5596..6456    +  CDS            AmpR: β-lactamase; bla; confers resistance to ampicillin, carbenicillin, and related antibiotics
   6627..7214    +  rep_origin     ori: high-copy-number ColE1/pMB1/pBR322/pUC origin of replication
>Addgene plasmid #114732 | AKARet-PSD | addgene full sequence | sequence record 224299 | Addgene NGS Result
TCAATATTGGCCATTAGCCATATTATTCATTGGTTATATAGCATAAATCAATATTGGCTATTGGCCATTG
CATACGTTGTATCTATATCATAATATGTACATTTATATTGGCTCATGTCCAATATGACCGCCATGTTGGC
ATTGATTATTGACTAGTTATTAATAGTAATCAATTACGGGGTCATTAGTTCATAGCCCATATATGGAGTT
CCGCGTTACATAACTTACGGTAAATGGCCCGCCTGGCTGACCGCCCAACGACCCCCGCCCATTGACGTCA
ATAATGACGTATGTTCCCATAGTAACGCCAATAGGGACTTTCCATTGACGTCAATGGGCGGAGTATTTAC
GGTAAACTGCCCACTTGGCAGTACATCAAGTGTATCATATGCCAAGTCCGCCCCCTATTGACGTCAATGA
CGGTAAATGGCCCGCCTGGCATTATGCCCAGTACATGACCTTACGGGACTTTCCTACTTGGCAGTACATC
TACGTATTAGTCATCGCTATTACCATGGTGATGCGGTTTTGGCAGTACACCAATGGGCGTGGATAGCGGT
TTGACTCACGGGGATTTCCAAGTCTCCACCCCATTGACGTCAATGGGAGTTTGTTTTGGCACCAAAATCA
ACGGGACTTTCCAAAATGTCGTAATAACCCCGCCCCGTTGACGCAAATGGGCGGTAGGCGTGTACGGTGG
GAGGTCTATATAAGCAGAGCTCGTTTAGTGAACCGTCAGATCACTAGAAGCTTTATTGCGGTAGTTTATC
ACAGTTAAATTGCTAACGCAGTCAGTGCTTCTGACACAACAGTCTCGAACTTAAGCTGCAGAAGTTGGTC
GTGAGGCACTGGGCAGGTAAGTATCAAGGTTACAAGACAGGTTTAAGGAGACCAATAGAAACTGGGCTTG
TCGAGACAGAGAAGACTCTTGCGTTTCTGATAGGCACCTATTGGTCTTACTGACATCCACTTTGCCTTTC
TCTCCACAGGTGTCCACTCCCAGTTCAATTACAGCTCTTAAGGCTAGAGTACTTAATACGACTCACTATA
GGGTGGCGCCACCATGGACTGTCTCTGTATAGTGACAACCAAGAAATACCGCTACCAAGATGAAGACACG
CCCCCTCTGGAACACAGCCCGGCCCACCTCCCCAACCAGGCCAATTCTCCCCCTGTGATTGTCAACACGG
ACACCCTAGAAGCCCCAGGATATGAGTTGCAGGTGAATGGAACAGAGGGGGAGATGGAGTATGAGGAGAT
CACATTGGAAAGGGGTAACTCAGGTCTGGGCTTCAGCATCGCAGGTGGCACTGACAACCCGCACATCGGT
GACGACCCGTCCATTTTTATCACCAAGATCATTCCTGGTGGGGCTGCAGCCCAGGATGGCCGCCTCAGGG
TCAATGACAGCATCCTGTTTGTAAATGAAGTGGATGTTCGGGAGGTGACCCATTCAGCTGCGGTGGAGGC
CCTCAAAGAGGCAGGTTCCATCGTTCGCCTCTATGTCATGCGCCGGAAACCCCCAGCCGAAAAGGTCATG
GAGATCAAACTCATCAAAGGGCCTAAAGGACTTGGCTTCAGCATTGCGGGGGGCGTTGGGAACCAGCACA
TCCCTGGAGATAACAGCATCTATGTAACAAAGATCATCGAAGGAGGTGCTGCCCACAAGGATGGCAGGTT
GCAGATTGGAGACAAGATCCTGGCGGTCAACAGTGTGGGGCTGGAGGACGTCATGCACGAGGATGCCGTG
GCAGCCCTGAAGAACACATATGACGTTGTGTACCTAAAGGTGGCCAAGCCCAGCAATGCCTACCTGAGTG
ACAGCTATGCTCCCCCAGACATCACAACCTCGTATTCTCAGCACCTGGACAATGAGATCAGTCATAGCAG
CTACTTGGGCACTGACTACCCCACAGCCATGACCCCCACTTCCCCTCGGCGCTACTCCCCTGTGGCCAAG
GACCTGCTGGGGGAGGAAGACATTCCCCGGATCTATCACAAAGTGAAACGTGTCATTGAAGACCTCTCAG
GCCCCTACATCTGGGTCCCAGCCCGAGAGAGACTCGGAATTCTGCAGTCGACGGTACCGCGGGCCCGGGA
TCCACCGGTCGCCACCATGGCATGCCAGGCTAGCATGGTGAGCAAGGGCGAGGAGCTGTTCACCGGGGTG
GTGCCCATCCTGGTCGAGCTGGACGGCGACGTAAACGGCCACAAGTTCAGCGTGTCCGGCGAGGGCGAGG
GCGATGCCACCTACGGCAAGCTGACCCTGAAGCTCATCTGCACCACCGGCAAGCTGCCCGTGCCCTGGCC
CACCCTCGTGACCACCTTCGGCTACGGCCTGATGTGCTTCGCCCGCTACCCCGACCACATGAAGCAGCAC
GACTTCTTCAAGTCCGCCATGCCCGAAGGCTACGTCCAGGAGCGCACCATCTTCTTCAAGGACGACGGCA
ACTACAAGACCCGCGCCGAGGTGAAGTTCGAGGGCGACACCCTGGTGAACCGCATCGAGCTGAAGGGCAT
CGACTTCAAGGAGGACGGCAACATCCTGGGGCACAAGCTGGAGTACAACTGGAACAGCGTCAACGTCTAT
ATCATGGCCGACAAGCAGAAGAACGGCATCAAGGTGAACTTCAAGATCCGCCACAACATCGAGGACGGCA
GCGTGCAGCTCGCCGACCACTACCAGCAGAACACCCCCATCGGCGACGGCCCCGTGCTGCTGCCCGACAA
CCACTACCTGAGCTACCAGTCCGCCCTGTTCAAAGACCCCAACGAGAAGCGCGATCACATGGTCCTGCTG
GAGTTCCTGACCGCCGCCGGGATCACTCTCGGCATGGACGAGCTGTACAAGCTCGAGAAGTTTTCTCAAG
AACAGATCGGCGAAAACATTGTGTGCAGGGTCATTTGTACCACGGGTCAAATTCCCATCCGAGATTTGTC
AGCTGATATTTCACAAGTGCTTAAGGAAAAACGATCCATAAAGAAAGTTTGGACATTTGGTAGAAACCCA
GCCTGTGACTATCATTTAGGAAACATTTCAAGACTGTCAAATAAGCATTTCCAAATACTACTAGGAGAAG
ACGGTAACCTTTTATTGAATGACATTTCCACTAATGGGACCTGGTTAAATGGGCAAAAAGTCGAGAAGAA
CAGCAATCAGTTACTGTCCCAAGGTGATGAAATAACCGTTGGTGTAGGCGTGGAATCAGATATTTTATCT
CTGGTCATTTTCATAAACGACAAATTTAAGCAGTGCCTGGAGCAGAACAAAGTTGATCGCGGTACCAGTG
CTGGTGGTAGTGCTGGTGGTAGTGCTGGTGGTAGTGCTGGTGGTTCCGGCAGTGCTGGTGGTAGTGCTGG
TGGTAGTACCAGTGCTGGTGGTAGTGCTGGTGGTAGTGCTGGTGGTAGTGCTGGTGGTAGTGCTGGTGGT
TCCGGCAGTGCTGGTGGTAGTGCTGGTGGTAGTACCAGTGCTGGTGGTAGTGCTGGTGGTAGTGCTGGTG
GTAGTGCTGGTGGTAGTGCTGGTGGTTCCGGCAGTGCTGGTGGTAGTGCTGGTGGTAGTACCAGTGCTGG
TGGTAGTGCTGGTGGTAGTGCTGGTGGTAGTGCTGGTGGTAGTGCTGGTGGTTCCGGATTGAGGCGCGCG
ACGCTGGTTGACACGCGTATGGTGAGCAAGGGCGAGGAGCTGTTCACCGGGGTGGTGCCCATCCTGGTCG
AGCTGGACGGCGACGTAAACGGCCACAAGTTCAGCGTGTCCGGCGAGGGCGAGGGCGATGCCACCTACGG
CAAGCTGACCCTGAAGTTCATCTGCACCACCGGCAAGCTGCCCGTGCCCTGGCCCACCCTCGTGACCACC
CTGACCTACGGCGTGCAGTGCTTCAGCCGCTACCCCGACCACATGAAGCAGCACGACTTCTTCAAGTCCG
CCATGCCCGAAGGCTACGTCCAGGAGCGCACCATCTTCTTCAAGGACGACGGCAACTACAAGACCCGCGC
CGAGGTGAAGTTCGAGGGCGACACCCTGGTGAACCGCATCGAGCTGAAGGGCATCGACTTCAAGGAGGAC
GGCAACATCCTGGGGCACAAGCTGGAGTACAACTACAACAGCCACAACGTCTATATCATGGCCGACAAGC
AGAAGAACGGCATCAAGGTGAACTTCAAGATCCGCCACAACATCGAGGACGGCAGCGTGCAGCTCGCCGA
CCACTACCAGCAGAACACCCCCATCGGCGACGGCCCCGTGCTGCTGCCCGACAACCACTACCTGAGCACC
CAGTCCGCCCTGAGCAAAGACCCCAACGAGAAGCGCGATCACATGGTCCTGCTGGAGTTCGTGACCGCCG
CCGGGATCACTCTCGGCATGGACGAGCTGTACAAGTAAGCGGCCGCTTCGAGCAGACATGATAAGATACA
TTGATGAGTTTGGACAAACCACAACTAGAATGCAGTGAAAAAAATGCTTTATTTGTGAAATTTGTGATGC
TATTGCTTTATTTGTAACCATTATAAGCTGCAATAAACAAGTTAACAACAACAATTGCATTCATTTTATG
TTTCAGGTTCAGGGGGAGATGTGGGAGGTTTTTTAAAGCAAGTAAAACCTCTACAAATGTGGTAAAATCG
ATAAGGATCCGGGCTGGCGTAATAGCGAAGAGGCCCGCACCGATCGCCCTTCCCAACAGTTGCGCAGCCT
GAATGGCGAATGG
[124 nt withheld, positions 4704-4827]
C
[91 nt withheld, positions 4829-4919]
A
[49 nt withheld, positions 4921-4969]
CCTTTGACGTTGGAGTCCACGTTCTTT
[37 nt withheld, positions 4997-5033]
ACCCTATCTCGGTCTATTCTTTTGATTTATAAGGGATTTTGCCGATTTCGGCCTATTGGTTAAAAAATGA
GCTGATTTAACAAAAATTTAACGCGAATTTTAACAAAATATTAACGCTTACAATTTCCTGATGCGGTATT
TTCTCCTTACGCATCTGTGCGGTATTTCACACCGCATATGGTGCACTCTCAGTACAATCTGCTCTGATGC
CGCATAGTTAAGCCAGCCCCGACACCCGCCAACACCCGCTGACGCGCCCTGACGGGCTTGTCTGCTCCCG
GCATCCGCTTACAGACAAGCTGTGACCGTCTCCGGGAGCTGCATGTGTCAGAGGTTTTCACCGTCATCAC
CGAAACGCGCGAGACGAAAGGGCCTCGTGATACGCCTATTTTTATAGGTTAATGTCATGATAATAATGGT
TTCTTAGACGTCAGGTGGCACTTTTCGGGGAAATGTGCGCGGAACCCCTATTTGTTTATTTTTCTAAATA
CATTCAAATATGTATCCGCTCATGAGACAATAACCCTGATAAATGCTTCAATAATATTGAAAAAGGAAGA
GTATGAGTATTCAACATTTCCGTGTCGCCCTTATTCCCTTTTTTGCGGCATTTTGCCTTCCTGTTTTTGC
TCACCCAGAAACGCTGGTGAAAGTAAAAGATGCTGAAGATCAGTTGGGTGCACGAGTGGGTTACATCGAA
CTGGATCTCAACAGCGGTAAGATCCTTGAGAGTTTTCGCCCCGAAGAACGTTTTCCAATGATGAGCACTT
TTAAAGTGCTGCTATGTGGCGCGGTATTATCCCGTATTGACGCCGGGCAAGAGCAACTCGGTCGCCGCAT
ACACTATTCTCAGAATGACTTGGTTGAGTACTCACCAGTCACAGAAAAGCATCTTACGGATGGCATGACA
GTAAGAGAATTATGCAGTGCTGCCATAACCATGAGTGATAACACTGCGGCCAACTTACTTCTGACAACGA
TCGGAGGACCGAAGGAGCTAACCGCTTTTTTGCACAACATGGGGGATCATGTAACTCGCCTTGATCGTTG
GGAACCGGAGCTGAATGAAGCCATACCAAACGACGAGCGTGACACCACGATGCCTGTAGCAATGGCAACA
ACGTTGCGCAAACTATTAACTGGCGAACTACTTACTCTAGCTTCCCGGCAACAATTAATAGACTGGATGG
AGGCGGATAAAGTTGCAGGACCACTTCTGCGCTCGGCCCTTCCGGCTGGCTGGTTTATTGCTGATAAATC
TGGAGCCGGTGAGCGTGGGTCTCGCGGTATCATTGCAGCACTGGGGCCAGATGGTAAGCCCTCCCGTATC
GTAGTTATCTACACGACGGGGAGTCAGGCAACTATGGATGAACGAAATAGACAGATCGCTGAGATAGGTG
CCTCACTGATTAAGCATTGGTAACTGTCAGACCAAGTTTACTCATATATACTTTAGATTGATTTAAAACT
TCATTTTTAATTTAAAAGGATCTAGGTGAAGATCCTTTTTGATAATCTCATGACCAAAATCCCTTAACGT
GAGTTTTCGTTCCACTGAGCGTCAGACCCCGTAGAAAAGATCAAAGGATCTTCTTGAGATCCTTTTTTTC
TGCGCGTAATCTGCTGCTTGCAAACAAAAAACCACCGCTACCAGCGGTGGTTTGTTTGCCGGATCAAGAG
CTACCAACTCTTTTTCCGAAGGTAACTGGCTTCAGCAGAGCGCAGATACCAAATACTGTTCTTCTAGTGT
AGCCGTAGTTAGGCCACCACTTCAAGAACTCTGTAGCACCGCCTACATACCTCGCTCTGCTAATCCTGTT
ACCAGTGGCTGCTGCCAGTGGCGATAAGTCGTGTCTTACCGGGTTGGACTCAAGACGATAGTTACCGGAT
AAGGCGCAGCGGTCGGGCTGAACGGGGGGTTCGTGCACACAGCCCAGCTTGGAGCGAACGACCTACACCG
AACTGAGATACCTACAGCGTGAGCTATGAGAAAGCGCCACGCTTCCCGAAGGGAGAAAGGCGGACAGGTA
TCCGGTAAGCGGCAGGGTCGGAACAGGAGAGCGCACGAGGGAGCTTCCAGGGGGAAACGCCTGGTATCTT
TATAGTCCTGTCGGGTTTCGCCACCTCTGACTTGAGCGTCGATTTTTGTGATGCTCGTCAGGGGGGCGGA
GCCTATGGAAAAACGCCAGCAACGCGGCCTTTTTACGGTTCCTGGCCTTTTGCTGGCCTTTTGCTCACAT
GGCTCGACAGATCT
